Addgene plasmid #235654: pOPINK-ZRANB3 NZF (619-650)
Purpose: Bacterial expression of human ZRANB3 NZF (619-650)
Depositing lab: David Komander. Depositing organization: Walter and Eliza Hall Institute of Medical Research. Publication: Secondary interactions in ubiquitin-binding domains achieve linkage or substrate specificity. Michel MA, Scutts S, Komander D. Cell Rep. 2024 Aug 27;43(8):114545. doi: 10.1016/j.celrep.2024.114545. Epub 2024 Jul 23. PubMed 39052481.
Backbone
  Vector backbone: pOPIN-K
  Vector type: Bacterial Expression
Growth in bacteria
  Bacterial resistance: Kanamycin, 50 μg/mL
  Growth temperature: 37°C
  Growth strain: DH5alpha
  Copy number: Low Copy
Gene/Insert
  Gene/Insert name: ZRANB3 NZF
  Species: H. sapiens (human)
  Mutation: aa 619-650 only
  Entrez Gene: ZRANB3 (a.k.a. 4933425L19Rik, AH2)
  Promoter: T7
  Tag / fusion protein: 6xHis-GST-3c (N terminal on backbone)
  Cloning method: Other
Terms and licenses: Academic/Nonprofit Terms; Industry Terms: Not Available to Industry
How to cite: pOPINK-ZRANB3 NZF (619-650) was a gift from David Komander (Addgene plasmid # 235654 ; http://n2t.net/addgene:235654 ; RRID:Addgene_235654)
