[The description below was written by a language model from this plasmid's Addgene catalogue record and pLannotate feature annotations shown in this document.]
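Description:
pOPINK-ZRANB3 NZF (619-650) is a 6,062 nt bacterial expression plasmid built on the pOPIN-K backbone for producing a small fragment of human ZRANB3 in E. coli. The insert covers only residues 619-650, the NZF (Npl4-type zinc finger) region of this DNA annealing helicase and endonuclease, which is recruited to stalled replication forks through polyubiquitinated PCNA. The fragment is fused at its N terminus to a backbone-encoded 6xHis tag, Schistosoma japonicum glutathione S-transferase and a 3C protease cleavage site. The protein can therefore be captured by nickel or glutathione affinity, and the tags can then be removed by 3C cleavage.

Expression is driven by a T7 promoter followed by a lac operator and the T7 gene 10 ribosome binding site, and it ends at a T7 terminator. A plasmid-borne lacI gene with its own promoter supplies the repressor, so transcription stays low until IPTG induction in a host that provides T7 RNA polymerase. The annotation also detects a short His-tag fragment and a partial solubility-tag match between the insert and the terminator. These look like backbone remnants, and the record does not say whether they are translated.

The plasmid replicates from a ColE1/pBR322-type origin accompanied by rop and bom, consistent with its low-copy listing, and it also carries an f1 origin. Selection is by kanamycin through the aph(3')-Ia gene. The tetracycline resistance matches are only fragments and should not be treated as a functional marker. The construct's stated purpose is bacterial expression of the NZF domain, and the associated work concerns linkage and substrate specificity in ubiquitin-binding domains.
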