Features (pLannotate 1.2.2; 21 found; start..end, strand, type, name):
    109..156     -  terminator     T7 terminator: transcription terminator for bacteriophage T7 RNA polymerase
    164..213     -  CDS            SET1 (fragment): solubility-enhancement tag derived from T7 phage gene 10B
    223..240     -  CDS            9xHis (fragment): 9xHis affinity tag
    264..362     -  CDS            ZRANB3 (fragment): ZRAB3_HUMAN - Experimental evidence at protein level: Swiss-Prot protein existence level 1. DNA annealing helicase and endonuclease required to maintain genome stability at stalled or collapsed replication forks by facilitating fork restart and limiting inappropriate recombination that could occur during template switching events (PubMed:21078962, PubMed:22704558, PubMed:22705370, PubMed:22759634, PubMed:26884333). Recruited to the sites of stalled DNA replication by polyubiquitinated PCNA and acts as a structure-specific endonuclease that cleaves the replication fork D-loop intermediate, gene
    402..1055    -  CDS            GST26_SCHJA: Experimental evidence at protein level: Swiss-Prot protein existence level 1. GST isoenzymes appear to play a central role in the parasite detoxification system. Other functions are also suspected including a role in increasing the solubility of haematin in the parasite gut. From Schistosoma japonicum (Blood fluke).
   1056..1073    -  CDS            7xHis (fragment): 6xHis affinity tag
   1086..1108    -  RBS            RBS: efficient ribosome binding site from bacteriophage T7 gene 10 (Olins and Rangwala, 1989)
   1123..1147    -  protein_bind   lac operator: The lac repressor binds to the lac operator to inhibit transcription in E. coli. This inhibition can be relieved by adding lactose or isopropyl-β-D-thiogalactopyranoside (IPTG). lac repressor encoded by lacI
   1148..1166    -  promoter       T7 promoter: promoter for bacteriophage T7 RNA polymerase
   1188..1467    +  CDS            TcR (fragment): tetracycline efflux protein; tet; confers resistance to tetracycline
   1475..1552    +  promoter       lacI promoter: lacI
   1553..2635    +  CDS            lacI: lac repressor; lacI; The lac repressor binds to the lac operator to inhibit transcription in E. coli. This inhibition can be relieved by adding lactose or isopropyl-β-D-thiogalactopyranoside (IPTG).
   2648..2669    +  protein_bind   CAP binding site: CAP binding activates transcription in the presence of cAMP. E. coli catabolite activator protein
   2684..2975    +  CDS            TcR (fragment): tetracycline efflux protein; tet; confers resistance to tetracycline
   3047..3427    -  CDS            YPB1_ECOLX: Protein predicted: Swiss-Prot protein existence level 4. From Escherichia coli.
   3444..3635    +  CDS            rop: Rop protein, which maintains plasmids at low copy number; rop
   3737..3876    +  misc_feature   bom: basis of mobility region from pBR322
   4062..4650    -  rep_origin     ori: high-copy-number ColE1/pMB1/pBR322/pUC origin of replication
   4772..5587    +  CDS            KanR: aminoglycoside phosphotransferase; aph(3')-Ia; confers resistance to kanamycin in bacteria or G418 (Geneticin®) in eukaryotes
   5596..5653    -  promoter       AmpR promoter (fragment): bla
   5706..72      -  rep_origin     f1 ori (across the origin) (sequence partly withheld): f1 bacteriophage origin of replication; arrow indicates direction of (+) strand synthesis
>Addgene plasmid #235654 | pOPINK-ZRANB3 NZF (619-650) | addgene full sequence | sequence record 473102 | Addgene NGS Result
[72 nt withheld, positions 1-72]
CCCATTCGCCAATCCGGATATAGTTCCTCCTTTCAGCAAAAAACCCCTCAAGACCCGTTTAGAGGCCCCA
AGGGGTTATGCTAGTTATTGCTCAGCGGTGGCAGCAGCCAACTCAGCTTCCTTTCGGGCTTTGTTAGCAG
CCGGATCTCAGTGGTGGTGGTGGTGGTGTTTAAATGGTCTAGAAAGCTTTAACTGCCTTGAGGAGTCTCA
CACATTTCACAATAAGGTAACTCTGAATTATTGATATAGGTGCAGAGACTACATTGCCAGCCCTCTACAG
GAAAGGCCGGGCCCTGAAACAGAACTTCCAGACCGCTGCTCAGATCCGATTTTGGAGGATGGTCGCCACC
ACCAAACGTGGCTTGCCAGCCCTGCAAAGGCCATGCTATATACTTGCTGGATTTCAAGTACTTATCAATT
TGTGGGATAGCTTCAATACGTTTTTTAAAACAAACTAATTTTGGGAACGCATCCAGGCACATTGGGTCCA
TGTATAAAACAACATCAAGAGCGTCATACAACATGAAGTCAGGATGGGTTACATGATCACCATTTAAATA
TGTTTTATGACATAAACGATCTTCGAACATTTTCAGCATTTCAGGTAGCTTGCTAAGAAAATCAACTTTG
AGAGTTTCAAAGTCTTTACTATATGCAATTCTCGAAACACCGTATCTAATATCCAAAACCGCTCCTTCAA
GCATTGAAATCTCTGCACGCTCTTTTGGACAACCACCCAACATGTTGTGCTTGTCAGCTATATAACGTAT
GATGGCCATAGACTGTGTTAATTTAACATCACCATCAATATAATAAGGAAGATTGGGAAACTCCAAACCC
AATTCAAACTTTTTGTTTCGCCATTTATCACCTTCATCGCGCTCATACAAATGCTCTTCATATTTTTCTT
CAAGATATTCCAAAAGAAGTCGAGTGGGTTGCACAAGGCCCTTAATTTTCCAATAACCTAGTATAGGGGA
CATGTGATGGTGATGGTGATGTGCCATGGTATATCTCCTTCTTAAAGTTAAACAAAATTATTTCTAGAGG
GGAATTGTTATCCGCTCACAATTCCCCTATAGTGAGTCGTATTAATTTCGCGGGATCGAGATCTCGATCC
TCTACGCCGGACGCATCGTGGCCGGCATCACCGGCGCCACAGGTGCGGTTGCTGGCGCCTATATCGCCGA
CATCACCGATGGGGAAGATCGGGCTCGCCACTTCGGGCTCATGAGCGCTTGTTTCGGCGTGGGTATGGTG
GCAGGCCCCGTGGCCGGGGGACTGTTGGGCGCCATCTCCTTGCATGCACCATTCCTTGCGGCGGCGGTGC
TCAACGGCCTCAACCTACTACTGGGCTGCTTCCTAATGCAGGAGTCGCATAAGGGAGAGCGTCGAGATCC
CGGACACCATCGAATGGCGCAAAACCTTTCGCGGTATGGCATGATAGCGCCCGGAAGAGAGTCAATTCAG
GGTGGTGAATGTGAAACCAGTAACGTTATACGATGTCGCAGAGTATGCCGGTGTCTCTTATCAGACCGTT
TCCCGCGTGGTGAACCAGGCCAGCCACGTTTCTGCGAAAACGCGGGAAAAAGTGGAAGCGGCGATGGCGG
AGCTGAATTACATTCCCAACCGCGTGGCACAACAACTGGCGGGCAAACAGTCGTTGCTGATTGGCGTTGC
CACCTCCAGTCTGGCCCTGCACGCGCCGTCGCAAATTGTCGCGGCGATTAAATCTCGCGCCGATCAACTG
GGTGCCAGCGTGGTGGTGTCGATGGTAGAACGAAGCGGCGTCGAAGCCTGTAAAGCGGCGGTGCACAATC
TTCTCGCGCAACGCGTCAGTGGGCTGATCATTAACTATCCGCTGGATGACCAGGATGCCATTGCTGTGGA
AGCTGCCTGCACTAATGTTCCGGCGTTATTTCTTGATGTCTCTGACCAGACACCCATCAACAGTATTATT
TTCTCCCATGAAGACGGTACGCGACTGGGCGTGGAGCATCTGGTCGCATTGGGTCACCAGCAAATCGCGC
TGTTAGCGGGCCCATTAAGTTCTGTCTCGGCGCGTCTGCGTCTGGCTGGCTGGCATAAATATCTCACTCG
CAATCAAATTCAGCCGATAGCGGAACGGGAAGGCGACTGGAGTGCCATGTCCGGTTTTCAACAAACCATG
CAAATGCTGAATGAGGGCATCGTTCCCACTGCGATGCTGGTTGCCAACGATCAGATGGCGCTGGGCGCAA
TGCGCGCCATTACCGAGTCCGGGCTGCGCGTTGGTGCGGATATCTCGGTAGTGGGATACGACGATACCGA
AGACAGCTCATGTTATATCCCGCCGTTAACCACCATCAAACAGGATTTTCGCCTGCTGGGGCAAACCAGC
GTGGACCGCTTGCTGCAACTCTCTCAGGGCCAGGCGGTGAAGGGCAATCAGCTGTTGCCCGTCTCACTGG
TGAAAAGAAAAACCACCCTGGCGCCCAATACGCAAACCGCCTCTCCCCGCGCGTTGGCCGATTCATTAAT
GCAGCTGGCACGACAGGTTTCCCGACTGGAAAGCGGGCAGTGAGCGCAACGCAATTAATGTAAGTTAGCT
CACTCATTAGGCACCGGGATCTCGACCGATGCCCTTGAGAGCCTTCAACCCAGTCAGCTCCTTCCGGTGG
GCGCGGGGCATGACTATCGTCGCCGCACTTATGACTGTCTTCTTTATCATGCAACTCGTAGGACAGGTGC
CGGCAGCGCTCTGGGTCATTTTCGGCGAGGACCGCTTTCGCTGGAGCGCGACGATGATCGGCCTGTCGCT
TGCGGTATTCGGAATCTTGCACGCCCTCGCTCAAGCCTTCGTCACTGGTCCCGCCACCAAACGTTTCGGC
GAGAAGCAGGCCATTATCGCCGGCATGGCGGCCCCACGGGTGCGCATGATCGTGCTCCTGTCGTTGAGGA
CCCGGCTAGGCTGGCGGGGTTGCCTTACTGGTTAGCAGAATGAATCACCGATACGCGAGCGAACGTGAAG
CGACTGCTGCTGCAAAACGTCTGCGACCTGAGCAACAACATGAATGGTCTTCGGTTTCCGTGTTTCGTAA
AGTCTGGAAACGCGGAAGTCAGCGCCCTGCACCATTATGTTCCGGATCTGCATCGCAGGATGCTGCTGGC
TACCCTGTGGAACACCTACATCTGTATTAACGAAGCGCTGGCATTGACCCTGAGTGATTTTTCTCTGGTC
CCGCCGCATCCATACCGCCAGTTGTTTACCCTCACAACGTTCCAGTAACCGGGCATGTTCATCATCAGTA
ACCCGTATCGTGAGCATCCTCTCTCGTTTCATCGGTATCATTACCCCCATGAACAGAAATCCCCCTTACA
CGGAGGCATCAGTGACCAAACAGGAAAAAACCGCCCTTAACATGGCCCGCTTTATCAGAAGCCAGACATT
AACGCTTCTGGAGAAACTCAACGAGCTGGACGCGGATGAACAGGCAGACATCTGTGAATCGCTTCACGAC
CACGCTGATGAGCTTTACCGCAGCTGCCTCGCGCGTTTCGGTGATGACGGTGAAAACCTCTGACACATGC
AGCTCCCGGAGACGGTCACAGCTTGTCTGTAAGCGGATGCCGGGAGCAGACAAGCCCGTCAGGGCGCGTC
AGCGGGTGTTGGCGGGTGTCGGGGCGCAGCCATGACCCAGTCACGTAGCGATAGCGGAGTGTATACTGGC
TTAACTATGCGGCATCAGAGCAGATTGTACTGAGAGTGCACCATTGCGGTGTGAAATACCGCACAGATGC
GTAAGGAGAAAATACCGCATCAGGCGCTCTTCCGCTTCCTCGCTCACTGACTCGCTGCGCTCGGTCGTTC
GGCTGCGGCGAGCGGTATCAGCTCACTCAAAGGCGGTAATACGGTTATCCACAGAATCAGGGGATAACGC
AGGAAAGAACATGTGAGCAAAAGGCCAGCAAAAGGCCAGGAACCGTAAAAAGGCCGCGTTGCTGGCGTTT
TTCCATAGGCTCCGCCCCCCTGACGAGCATCACAAAAATCGACGCTCAAGTCAGAGGTGGCGAAACCCGA
CAGGACTATAAAGATACCAGGCGTTTCCCCCTGGAAGCTCCCTCGTGCGCTCTCCTGTTCCGACCCTGCC
GCTTACCGGATACCTGTCCGCCTTTCTCCCTTCGGGAAGCGTGGCGCTTTCTCATAGCTCACGCTGTAGG
TATCTCAGTTCGGTGTAGGTCGTTCGCTCCAAGCTGGGCTGTGTGCACGAACCCCCCGTTCAGCCCGACC
GCTGCGCCTTATCCGGTAACTATCGTCTTGAGTCCAACCCGGTAAGACACGACTTATCGCCACTGGCAGC
AGCCACTGGTAACAGGATTAGCAGAGCGAGGTATGTAGGCGGTGCTACAGAGTTCTTGAAGTGGTGGCCT
AACTACGGCTACACTAGAAGGACAGTATTTGGTATCTGCGCTCTGCTGAAGCCAGTTACCTTCGGAAAAA
GAGTTGTTAGCTCTTGATCCGGCAAACAAACCACCGCTGGTAGCGGTGGTTTTTTTGTTTGCAAGCAGCA
GATTACGCGCAGAAAAAAAGGATCTCAAGAAGATCCTTTGATCTTTTCTACGGGGTCTGACGCTCAGTGG
AACGAAAACTCACGTTAAGGGATTTTGGTCATGAACAATAAAACTGTCTGCTTACATAAACAGTAATACA
AGGGGTGTTATGAGCCATATTCAACGGGAAACGTCTTGCTCTAGGCCGCGATTAAATTCCAACATGGATG
CTGATTTATATGGGTATAAATGGGCTCGCGATAATGTCGGGCAATCAGGTGCGACAATCTATCGATTGTA
TGGGAAGCCCGATGCGCCAGAGTTGTTTCTGAAACATGGCAAAGGTAGCGTTGCCAATGATGTTACAGAT
GAGATGGTCAGACTAAACTGGCTGACGGAATTTATGCCTCTTCCGACCATCAAGCATTTTATCCGTACTC
CTGATGATGCATGGTTACTCACCACTGCGATCCCCGGGAAAACAGCATTCCAGGTATTAGAAGAATATCC
TGATTCAGGTGAAAATATTGTTGATGCGCTGGCAGTGTTCCTGCGCCGGTTGCATTCGATTCCTGTTTGT
AATTGTCCTTTTAACAGCGATCGCGTATTTCGTCTCGCTCAGGCGCAATCACGAATGAATAACGGTTTGG
TTGATGCGAGTGATTTTGATGACGAGCGTAATGGCTGGCCTGTTGAACAAGTCTGGAAAGAAATGCATAA
ACTTTTGCCATTCTCACCGGATTCAGTCGTCACTCATGGTGATTTCTCACTTGATAACCTTATTTTTGAC
GAGGGGAAATTAATAGGTTGTATTGATGTTGGACGAGTCGGAATCGCAGACCGATACCAGGATCTTGCCA
TCCTATGGAACTGCCTCGGTGAGTTTTCTCCTTCATTACAGAAACGGCTTTTTCAAAAATATGGTATTGA
TAATCCTGATATGAATAAATTGCAGTTTCATTTGATGCTCGATGAGTTTTTCTAAGAATTAATTCATGAG
CGGATACATATTTGAATGTATTTAGAAAAATAAACAAATAGGGGTTCCGCGCACATTTCCCCGAAAAGTG
CCACCTAAATTGTAAGCGTTAATATTTTGTTAAAATTCGCGTTAAATTTTTGTTAAATCAGCTCATTTTT
TAACCAATAGGCCGAAATCGGCAAAATCCCTTATAAATCAAAAGAATAGACCGAGATAGGGT
[37 nt withheld, positions 5805-5841]
AAAGAACGTGGACTCCAACGTCAAAGG
[49 nt withheld, positions 5869-5917]
T
[91 nt withheld, positions 5919-6009]
G
[52 nt withheld, positions 6011-6062]
