>Addgene plasmid #235654 | pOPINK-ZRANB3 NZF (619-650) | depositor partial sequence | sequence record 463606 | pOPINK-ZRANB3 NZF (619-650) sequence 1068 bps
NNNNNNNNNNNNNNNNCNTTCNNGCTTTGTTAGCAGCCGGATCTCNAGTGGTGGTGGTGGTGGTGTTTAA
ATGGTCTAGAAAGCTTTAACTGCCTTGAGGAGTCTCACACATTTCACAATAAGGTAACTCTGAATTATTG
ATATAGGTGCAGAGACTACATTGCCAGCCCTCTACAGGAAAGGCCGGGCCCTGAAACAGAACTTCCAGAC
CGCTGCTCAGATCCGATTTTGGAGGATGGTCGCCACCACCAAACGTGGCTTGCCAGCCCTGCAAAGGCCA
TGCTATATACTTGCTGGATTTCAAGTACTTATCAATTTGTGGGATAGCTTCAATACGTTTTTTAAAACAA
ACTAATTTTGGGAACGCATCCAGGCACATTGGGTCCATGTATAAAACAACATCAAGAGCGTCATACAACA
TGAAGTCAGGATGGGTTACATGATCACCATTTAAATATGTTTTATGACATAAACGATCTTCGAACATTTT
CAGCATTTCAGGTAGCTTGCTAAGAAAATCAACTTTGAGAGTTTCAAAGTCTTTACTATATGCAATTCTC
GAAACACCGTATCTAATATCCAAAACCGCTCCTTCAAGCATTGAAATCTCTGCACGCTCTTTTGGACAAC
CACCCAACATGTTGTGCTTGTCAGCTATATAACGTATGATGGCCATAGACTGTGTTAATTTAACATCACC
ATCAATATAATAAGGAAGATTGNGAAACTCCAAACCCAATTCAAACTTTTTGTTTCGCCATTTATCACCT
TCATCGCGCTCATACAAATGCTCTTCATATTTTTCTTCAAGATATTCCAAAAGAAGTCGAGTGGGTTGCA
CAAGNCCCTTAATTTTCCAATAACCTAGTATAGGGGACATGTGATGGTGATGNGATGTGCCATGNNTATC
TNNNCTTAAAGTNAAACAAANNTNANTTNNNANNNNNGGNANNTNNTNNCCCNNNNNNNNNTNCCCNANN
ANNNNNNNNNNNNNNNANTTNNNNNNNCGNNNATNCNNNNTNNNCTNNNNGNNANNNNNNNNNNNNNNNN
NNNCCNNGNNNNNNNNNN
